>Addgene plasmid #201101 | pcDNA3.1-DDR2-V5/HIS | addgene full sequence | sequence record 394494 | Addgene NGS Result
AGATCTCCCGATCCCCTATGGTGCACTCTCAGTACAATCTGCTCTGATGCCGCATAGTTAAGCCAGTATC
TGCTCCCTGCTTGTGTGTTGGAGGTCGCTGAGTAGTGCGCGAGCAAAATTTAAGCTACAACAAGGCAAGG
CTTGACCGACAATTGCATGAAGAATCTGCTTAGGGTTAGGCGTTTTGCGCTGCTTCGCGATGTACGGGCC
AGATATACGCGTTGACATTGATTATTGACTAGTTATTAATAGTAATCAATTACGGGGTCATTAGTTCATA
GCCCATATATGGAGTTCCGCGTTACATAACTTACGGTAAATGGCCCGCCTGGCTGACCGCCCAACGACCC
CCGCCCATTGACGTCAATAATGACGTATGTTCCCATAGTAACGCCAATAGGGACTTTCCATTGACGTCAA
TGGGTGGAGTATTTACGGTAAACTGCCCACTTGGCAGTACATCAAGTGTATCATATGCCAAGTACGCCCC
CTATTGACGTCAATGACGGTAAATGGCCCGCCTGGCATTATGCCCAGTACATGACCTTATGGGACTTTCC
TACTTGGCAGTACATCTACGTATTAGTCATCGCTATTACCATGGTGATGCGGTTTTGGCAGTACATCAAT
GGGCGTGGATAGCGGTTTGACTCACGGGGATTTCCAAGTCTCCACCCCATTGACGTCAATGGGAGTTTGT
TTTGGCACCAAAATCAACGGGACTTTCCAAAATGTCGTAACAACTCCGCCCCATTGACGCAAATGGGCGG
TAGGCGTGTACGGTGGGAGGTCTATATAAGCAGAGCTCTCTGGCTAACTAGAGAACCCACTGCTTACTGG
CTTATCGAAATTAATACGACTCACTATAGGGAGACCCAAGCTGGCTAGTTAAGCTTGGTACCGAGCTCGG
ATCCAGTACCCTTCACCATGATCCTGATTCCCAGAATGCTCTTGGTGCTGTTCCTGCTGCTGCCTATCTT
GAGTTCTGCAAAAGCTCAGGTTAATCCAGCTATATGCCGCTATCCTCTGGGCATGTCAGGAGGCCAGATT
CCAGATGAGGACATCACAGCTTCCAGTCAGTGGTCAGAGTCCACAGCTGCCAAATATGGAAGGCTGGACT
CAGAAGAAGGGGATGGAGCCTGGTGCCCTGAGATTCCAGTGGAACCTGATGACCTGAAGGAGTTTCTGCA
GATTGACTTGCACACCCTCCATTTTATCACTCTGGTGGGGACCCAGGGGCGCCATGCAGGAGGTCATGGC
ATCGAGTTTGCCCCCATGTACAAGATCAATTACAGTCGGGATGGCACTCGCTGGATCTCTTGGCGGAACC
GTCATGGGAAACAGGTGCTGGATGGAAATAGTAACCCCTATGACATTTTCCTAAAGGACTTGGAGCCGCC
CATTGTAGCCAGATTTGTCCGGTTCATTCCAGTCACCGACCACTCCATGAATGTGTGTATGAGAGTGGAG
CTTTACGGCTGTGTCTGGCTAGATGGCTTGGTGTCTTACAATGCTCCAGCTGGGCAGCAGTTTGTACTCC
CTGGAGGTTCCATCATTTATCTGAATGATTCTGTCTATGATGGAGCTGTTGGATACAGCATGACAGAAGG
GCTAGGCCAATTGACCGATGGTGTGTCTGGCCTGGACGATTTCACCCAGACCCATGAATACCACGTGTGG
CCCGGCTATGACTATGTGGGCTGGCGGAACGAGAGTGCCACCAATGGCTACATTGAGATCATGTTTGAAT
TTGACCGCATCAGGAATTTCACTACCATGAAGGTCCACTGCAACAACATGTTTGCTAAAGGTGTGAAGAT
CTTTAAGGAGGTACAGTGCTACTTCCGCTCTGAAGCCAGTGAGTGGGAACCTAATGCCATTTCCTTCCCC
CTTGTCCTGGATGACGTCAACCCCAGTGCTCGGTTTGTCACGGTGCCTCTCCACCACCGAATGGCCAGTG
CCATCAAGTGTCAATACCATTTTGCAGATACCTGGATGATGTTCAGTGAGATCACCTTCCAATCAGATGC
TGCAATGTACAACAACTCTGAAGCCCTGCCCACCTCTCCTATGGCACCCACAACCTATGATCCAATGCTT
AAAGTTGATGACAGCAACACTCGGATCCTGATTGGCTGCTTGGTGGCCATCATCTTTATCCTCCTGGCCA
TCATTGTCATCATCCTCTGGAGGCAGTTCTGGCAGAAAATGCTGGAGAAGGCTTCTCGGAGGATGCTGGA
TGATGAAATGACAGTCAGCCTTTCCCTGCCAAGTGATTCTAGCATGTTCAACAATAACCGCTCCTCATCA
CCTAGTGAACAAGGGTCCAACTCGACTTACGATCGCATCTTTCCCCTTCGCCCTGACTACCAGGAGCCAT
CCAGGCTGATACGAAAACTCCCAGAATTTGCTCCAGGGGAGGAGGAGTCAGGCTGCAGCGGTGTTGTGAA
GCCAGTCCAGCCCAGTGGCCCTGAGGGGGTGCCCCACTATGCAGAGGCTGACATAGTGAACCTCCAAGGA
GTGACAGGAGGCAACACATACTCAGTGCCTGCCGTCACCATGGACCTGCTCTCAGGAAAAGATGTGGCTG
TGGAGGAGTTCCCCAGGAAACTCCTAACTTTCAAAGAGAAGCTGGGAGAAGGACAGTTTGGGGAGGTTCA
TCTCTGTGAAGTGGAGGGAATGGAAAAATTCAAAGACAAAGATTTTGCCCTAGATGTCAGTGCCAACCAG
CCTGTCCTGGTGGCTGTGAAAATGCTCCGAGCAGATGCCAACAAGAATGCCAGGAATGATTTTCTTAAGG
AGATAAAGATCATGTCTCGGCTCAAGGACCCAAACATCATCCATCTATTAGCTGTGTGTATCACTGATGA
CCCTCTCTGTATGATCACTGAATACATGGAGAATGGAGATCTCAATCAGTTTCTTTCCCGCCACGAGCCC
CCTAATTCTTCCTCCAGCGATGTACGCACTGTCAGTTACACCAATCTGAAGTTTATGGCTACCCAAATTG
CCTCTGGCATGAAGTACCTTTCCTCTCTTAATTTTGTTCACCGAGATCTGGCCACACGAAACTGTTTAGT
GGGTAAGAACTACACAATCAAGATAGCTGACTTTGGAATGAGCAGGAACCTGTACAGTGGTGACTATTAC
CGGATCCAGGGCCGGGCAGTGCTCCCTATCCGCTGGATGTCTTGGGAGAGTATCTTGCTGGGCAAGTTCA
CTACAGCAAGTGATGTGTGGGCCTTTGGGGTTACTTTGTGGGAGACTTTCACCTTTTGTCAAGAACAGCC
CTATTCCCAGCTGTCAGATGAACAGGTTATTGAGAATACTGGAGAGTTCTTCCGAGACCAAGGGAGGCAG
ACTTACCTCCCTCAACCAGCCATTTGTCCTGACTCTGTGTATAAGCTGATGCTCAGCTGCTGGAGAAGAG
ATACGAAGAACCGTCCCTCATTCCAAGAAATCCACCTTCTGCTCCTTCAACAAGGCGACGAAAAGGGTCA
AGACAATTCTGCAGATATCCAGCACAGTGGCGGCCGCTCGAGTCTAGAGGGCCCGCGGTTCGAAGGTAAG
CCTATCCCTAACCCTCTCCTCGGTCTCGATTCTACGCGTACCGGTCATCATCACCATCACCATTGAGTTT
AAACCCGCTGATCAGCCTCGACTGTGCCTTCTAGTTGCCAGCCATCTGTTGTTTGCCCCTCCCCCGTGCC
TTCCTTGACCCTGGAAGGTGCCACTCCCACTGTCCTTTCCTAATAAAATGAGGAAATTGCATCGCATTGT
CTGAGTAGGTGTCATTCTATTCTGGGGGGTGGGGTGGGGCAGGACAGCAAGGGGGAGGATTGGGAAGACA
ATAGCAGGCATGCTGGGGATGCGGTGGGCTCTATGGCTTCTGAGGCGGAAAGAACCAGCTGGGGCTCTAG
GGGGTATCCCC
[124 nt withheld, positions 3932-4055]
C
[91 nt withheld, positions 4057-4147]
A
[49 nt withheld, positions 4149-4197]
CCTTTGACGTTGGAGTCCACGTTCTTT
[37 nt withheld, positions 4225-4261]
ACCCTATCTCGGTCTATTCTTTTGATTTATAAGGGATTTTGCCGATTTCGGCCTATTGGTTAAAAAATGA
GCTGATTTAACAAAAATTTAACGCGAATTAATTCTGTGGAATGTGTGTCAGTTAGGGTGTGGAAAGTCCC
CAGGCTCCCCAGCAGGCAGAAGTATGCAAAGCATGCATCTCAATTAGTCAGCAACCAGGTGTGGAAAGTC
CCCAGGCTCCCCAGCAGGCAGAAGTATGCAAAGCATGCATCTCAATTAGTCAGCAACCATAGTCCCGCCC
CTAACTCCGCCCATCCCGCCCCTAACTCCGCCCAGTTCCGCCCATTCTCCGCCCCATGGCTGACTAATTT
TTTTTATTTATGCAGAGGCCGAGGCCGCCTCTGCCTCTGAGCTATTCCAGAAGTAGTGAGGAGGCTTTTT
TGGAGGCCTAGGCTTTTGCAAAAAGCTCCCGGGAGCTTGTATATCCATTTTCGGATCTGATCAAGAGACA
GGATGAGGATCGTTTCGCATGATTGAACAAGATGGATTGCACGCAGGTTCTCCGGCCGCTTGGGTGGAGA
GGCTATTCGGCTATGACTGGGCACAACAGACAATCGGCTGCTCTGATGCCGCCGTGTTCCGGCTGTCAGC
GCAGGGGCGCCCGGTTCTTTTTGTCAAGACCGACCTGTCCGGTGCCCTGAATGAACTGCAGGACGAGGCA
GCGCGGCTATCGTGGCTGGCCACGACGGGCGTTCCTTGCGCAGCTGTGCTCGACGTTGTCACTGAAGCGG
GAAGGGACTGGCTGCTATTGGGCGAAGTGCCGGGGCAGGATCTCCTGTCATCTCACCTTGCTCCTGCCGA
GAAAGTATCCATCATGGCTGATGCAATGCGGCGGCTGCATACGCTTGATCCGGCTACCTGCCCATTCGAC
CACCAAGCGAAACATCGCATCGAGCGAGCACGTACTCGGATGGAAGCCGGTCTTGTCGATCAGGATGATC
TGGACGAAGAGCATCAGGGGCTCGCGCCAGCCGAACTGTTCGCCAGGCTCAAGGCGCGCATGCCCGACGG
CGAGGATCTCGTCGTGACCCATGGCGATGCCTGCTTGCCGAATATCATGGTGGAAAATGGCCGCTTTTCT
GGATTCATCGACTGTGGCCGGCTGGGTGTGGCGGACCGCTATCAGGACATAGCGTTGGCTACCCGTGATA
TTGCTGAAGAGCTTGGCGGCGAATGGGCTGACCGCTTCCTCGTGCTTTACGGTATCGCCGCTCCCGATTC
GCAGCGCATCGCCTTCTATCGCCTTCTTGACGAGTTCTTCTGAGCGGGACTCTGGGGTTCGCGAAATGAC
CGACCAAGCGACGCCCAACCTGCCATCACGAGATTTCGATTCCACCGCCGCCTTCTATGAAAGGTTGGGC
TTCGGAATCGTTTTCCGGGACGCCGGCTGGATGATCCTCCAGCGCGGGGATCTCATGCTGGAGTTCTTCG
CCCACCCCAACTTGTTTATTGCAGCTTATAATGGTTACAAATAAAGCAATAGCATCACAAATTTCACAAA
TAAAGCATTTTTTTCACTGCATTCTAGTTGTGGTTTGTCCAAACTCATCAATGTATCTTATCATGTCTGT
ATACCGTCGACCTCTAGCTAGAGCTTGGCGTAATCATGGTCATAGCTGTTTCCTGTGTGAAATTGTTATC
CGCTCACAATTCCACACAACATACGAGCCGGAAGCATAAAGTGTAAAGCCTGGGGTGCCTAATGAGTGAG
CTAACTCACATTAATTGCGTTGCGCTCACTGCCCGCTTTCCAGTCGGGAAACCTGTCGTGCCAGCTGCAT
TAATGAATCGGCCAACGCGCGGGGAGAGGCGGTTTGCGTATTGGGCGCTCTTCCGCTTCCTCGCTCACTG
ACTCGCTGCGCTCGGTCGTTCGGCTGCGGCGAGCGGTATCAGCTCACTCAAAGGCGGTAATACGGTTATC
CACAGAATCAGGGGATAACGCAGGAAAGAACATGTGAGCAAAAGGCCAGCAAAAGGCCAGGAACCGTAAA
AAGGCCGCGTTGCTGGCGTTTTTCCATAGGCTCCGCCCCCCTGACGAGCATCACAAAAATCGACGCTCAA
GTCAGAGGTGGCGAAACCCGACAGGACTATAAAGATACCAGGCGTTTCCCCCTGGAAGCTCCCTCGTGCG
CTCTCCTGTTCCGACCCTGCCGCTTACCGGATACCTGTCCGCCTTTCTCCCTTCGGGAAGCGTGGCGCTT
TCTCATAGCTCACGCTGTAGGTATCTCAGTTCGGTGTAGGTCGTTCGCTCCAAGCTGGGCTGTGTGCACG
AACCCCCCGTTCAGCCCGACCGCTGCGCCTTATCCGGTAACTATCGTCTTGAGTCCAACCCGGTAAGACA
CGACTTATCGCCACTGGCAGCAGCCACTGGTAACAGGATTAGCAGAGCGAGGTATGTAGGCGGTGCTACA
GAGTTCTTGAAGTGGTGGCCTAACTACGGCTACACTAGAAGAACAGTATTTGGTATCTGCGCTCTGCTGA
AGCCAGTTACCTTCGGAAAAAGAGTTGGTAGCTCTTGATCCGGCAAACAAACCACCGCTGGTAGCGGTGG
TTTTTTTGTTTGCAAGCAGCAGATTACGCGCAGAAAAAAAGGATCTCAAGAAGATCCTTTGATCTTTTCT
ACGGGGTCTGACGCTCAGTGGAACGAAAACTCACGTTAAGGGATTTTGGTCATGAGATTATCAAAAAGGA
TCTTCACCTAGATCCTTTTAAATTAAAAATGAAGTTTTAAATCAATCTAAAGTATATATGAGTAAACTTG
GTCTGACAGTTACCAATGCTTAATCAGTGAGGCACCTATCTCAGCGATCTGTCTATTTCGTTCATCCATA
GTTGCCTGACTCCCCGTCGTGTAGATAACTACGATACGGGAGGGCTTACCATCTGGCCCCAGTGCTGCAA
TGATACCGCGAGACCCACGCTCACCGGCTCCAGATTTATCAGCAATAAACCAGCCAGCCGGAAGGGCCGA
GCGCAGAAGTGGTCCTGCAACTTTATCCGCCTCCATCCAGTCTATTAATTGTTGCCGGGAAGCTAGAGTA
AGTAGTTCGCCAGTTAATAGTTTGCGCAACGTTGTTGCCATTGCTACAGGCATCGTGGTGTCACGCTCGT
CGTTTGGTATGGCTTCATTCAGCTCCGGTTCCCAACGATCAAGGCGAGTTACATGATCCCCCATGTTGTG
CAAAAAAGCGGTTAGCTCCTTCGGTCCTCCGATCGTTGTCAGAAGTAAGTTGGCCGCAGTGTTATCACTC
ATGGTTATGGCAGCACTGCATAATTCTCTTACTGTCATGCCATCCGTAAGATGCTTTTCTGTGACTGGTG
AGTACTCAACCAAGTCATTCTGAGAATAGTGTATGCGGCGACCGAGTTGCTCTTGCCCGGCGTCAATACG
GGATAATACCGCGCCACATAGCAGAACTTTAAAAGTGCTCATCATTGGAAAACGTTCTTCGGGGCGAAAA
CTCTCAAGGATCTTACCGCTGTTGAGATCCAGTTCGATGTAACCCACTCGTGCACCCAACTGATCTTCAG
CATCTTTTACTTTCACCAGCGTTTCTGGGTGAGCAAAAACAGGAAGGCAAAATGCCGCAAAAAAGGGAAT
AAGGGCGACACGGAAATGTTGAATACTCATACTCTTCCTTTTTCAATATTATTGAAGCATTTATCAGGGT
TATTGTCTCATGAGCGGATACATATTTGAATGTATTTAGAAAAATAAACAAATAGGGGTTCCGCGCACAT
TTCCCCGAAAAGTGCCACCTGACGTCGACGGATCGGG
Features (pLannotate 1.2.2; 21 found; start..end, strand, type, name):
     17..69      -  misc_feature   bom (fragment): basis of mobility region from pBR322
    224..603     +  enhancer       CMV enhancer: human cytomegalovirus immediate early enhancer
    604..807     +  promoter       CMV promoter: human cytomegalovirus (CMV) immediate early promoter
    803..836     +  LTR            5' LTR (truncated) (fragment): truncated 5' long terminal repeat (LTR) from HIV-1
    852..870     +  promoter       T7 promoter: promoter for bacteriophage T7 RNA polymerase
    928..3492    +  CDS            DDR2: DDR2_HUMAN - Also known as NTRKR3, TKT, TYRO10. Experimental evidence at protein level: Swiss-Prot protein existence level 1. Tyrosine kinase involved in the regulation of tissues remodeling (PubMed:30449416). It functions as cell surface receptor for fibrillar collagen and regulates cell differentiation, remodeling of the extracellular matrix, cell migration and cell proliferation. Required for normal bone development. Regulates osteoblast differentiation and chondrocyte maturation via a signaling pathway that involves MAP kinases and leads to the activation of the transcription factor RUNX2.
   3565..3606    +  CDS            V5 tag: epitope tag from simian virus 5
   3662..3886    +  polyA_signal   bGH poly(A) signal: bovine growth hormone polyadenylation signal
   3890..3911    +  promoter       SV40 promoter (fragment): SV40 enhancer and early promoter
   3932..4360    +  rep_origin     f1 ori (sequence partly withheld): f1 bacteriophage origin of replication; arrow indicates direction of (+) strand synthesis
   4374..4703    +  promoter       SV40 promoter: SV40 enhancer and early promoter
   4770..5561    +  CDS            neo: KKA2_KLEPN - Also known as kan, nptII. Experimental evidence at protein level: Swiss-Prot protein existence level 1. Resistance to kanamycin, neomycin, paromomycin, ribostamycin, butirosin and gentamicin B. From Klebsiella pneumoniae.
   5587..5745    +  CDS            ble (fragment): BLE_KLEPN - Experimental evidence at protein level: Swiss-Prot protein existence level 1. Binding protein with a strong affinity to the bleomycin family of antibiotics. Binds to CL990; an antimitotic-antibiotic compound. From Klebsiella pneumoniae.
   5740..5861    +  polyA_signal   SV40 poly(A) signal: SV40 polyadenylation signal
   5934..5950    -  protein_bind   lac operator: The lac repressor binds to the lac operator to inhibit transcription in E. coli. This inhibition can be relieved by adding lactose or isopropyl-β-D-thiogalactopyranoside (IPTG). lac repressor encoded by lacI
   5958..5988    -  promoter       lac promoter: promoter for the E. coli lac operon
   6003..6024    -  protein_bind   CAP binding site: CAP binding activates transcription in the presence of cAMP. E. coli catabolite activator protein
   6037..6129    -  CDS            lacI (fragment): lac repressor; lacI; The lac repressor binds to the lac operator to inhibit transcription in E. coli. This inhibition can be relieved by adding lactose or isopropyl-β-D-thiogalactopyranoside (IPTG).
   6312..6900    -  rep_origin     ori: high-copy-number ColE1/pMB1/pBR322/pUC origin of replication
   7071..7931    -  CDS            AmpR: β-lactamase; bla; confers resistance to ampicillin, carbenicillin, and related antibiotics
   7932..8036    -  promoter       AmpR promoter: bla
