[The description below was written by a language model from this plasmid's Addgene catalogue record and pLannotate feature annotations shown in this document.]
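Description:
pcDNA3.1-DDR2-V5/HIS is a mammalian expression plasmid of about 8.1 kb, built on the Invitrogen pcDNA3.1-V5/His backbone by TOPO cloning. It carries the full-length, wild-type human DDR2 coding sequence. DDR2 is a receptor tyrosine kinase that acts as a cell-surface receptor for fibrillar collagen and is involved in extracellular matrix remodelling, cell migration, proliferation and bone development. The open reading frame is driven by the human cytomegalovirus immediate-early enhancer and promoter and is terminated by the bovine growth hormone polyadenylation signal. A T7 promoter sits between the CMV promoter and the insert, which would allow in vitro transcription. According to the catalogue entry, the receptor is fused at its C terminus to a V5 epitope and polyhistidine tag for antibody detection or affinity capture. The feature table annotates the V5 tag downstream of DDR2 but does not separately call the His tag.

In E. coli the plasmid is maintained at high copy through a ColE1/pUC-type origin and selected with ampicillin via the β-lactamase gene. An f1 origin is also present and permits single-stranded DNA production. For mammalian cells, an SV40 early promoter drives the neomycin phosphotransferase gene followed by an SV40 polyadenylation signal, which can support G418 selection of stable transfectants. Several short annotated fragments (HIV-1 LTR, ble, lacI, bom and the lac promoter/operator region) appear to be backbone remnants or partial annotation matches rather than functional elements. The stated purpose is expression of human DDR2 in mammalian cells, and the associated publication concerns reporter-based profiling of protein kinase activity in cells.
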