Addgene plasmid #201101: pcDNA3.1-DDR2-V5/HIS
Purpose: expression of human DDR2 receptor tyrosine kinase in mammalian cells
Depositing lab: Pavel Krejčí. Depositing organization: Masaryk University. Publication: One reporter for in-cell activity profiling of majority of protein kinase oncogenes. Gudernova I, Foldynova-Trantirkova S, Ghannamova BE, Fafilek B, Varecha M, Balek L, Hruba E, Jonatova L, Jelinkova I, Kunova Bosakova M, Trantirek L, Mayer J, Krejci P. Elife. 2017 Feb 15;6. pii: e21536. doi: 10.7554/eLife.21536. PubMed 28199182.
Backbone
  Vector backbone: pcDNA3.1-V5/His
  Backbone manufacturer: Invitrogen
  Vector type: Mammalian Expression
Growth in bacteria
  Bacterial resistance: Ampicillin, 100 μg/mL
  Growth temperature: 37°C
  Growth strain: DH5alpha
  Copy number: High Copy
Gene/Insert
  Gene/Insert name: human DDR2 receptor tyrosine kinase, full length, wildtype
  Species: H. sapiens (human)
  Entrez Gene: DDR2 (a.k.a. MIG20a, NTRKR3, TKT, TYRO10, WRCN)
  Promoter: CMV
  Tag / fusion protein: V5/His (C terminal on insert)
  Cloning method: TOPO Cloning
Terms and licenses: Academic/Nonprofit Terms; Industry Terms: Not Available to Industry
How to cite: pcDNA3.1-DDR2-V5/HIS was a gift from Pavel Krejčí (Addgene plasmid # 201101 ; http://n2t.net/addgene:201101 ; RRID:Addgene_201101)
